>Addgene plasmid #229244 | pXTK007 [Marker_KanR-NeoR-neo_PartType4] | addgene full sequence | sequence record 464645 | Addgene NGS Result
TTGAGATCCTTTTTTTCTGCGCGTAATCTGCTGCTTGCAAACAAAAAAACCACCGCTACCAGCGGTGGTT
TGTTTGCCGGATCAAGAGCTACCAACTCTTTTTCCGAAGGTAACTGGCTTCAGCAGAGCGCAGATACCAA
ATACTGTTCTTCTAGTGTAGCCGTAGTTAGGCCACCACTTCAAGAACTCTGTAGCACCGCCTACATACCT
CGCTCTGCTAATCCTGTTACCAGTGGCTGCTGCCAGTGGCGATAAGTCGTGTCTTACCGGGTTGGACTCA
AGACGATAGTTACCGGATAAGGCGCAGCGGTCGGGCTGAACGGGGGGTTCGTGCACACAGCCCAGCTTGG
AGCGAACGACCTACACCGAACTGAGATACCTACAGCGTGAGCTATGAGAAAGCGCCACGCTTCCCGAAGG
GAGAAAGGCGGACAGGTATCCGGTAAGCGGCAGGGTCGGAACAGGAGAGCGCACGAGGGAGCTTCCAGGG
GGAAACGCCTGGTATCTTTATAGTCCTGTCGGGTTTCGCCACCTCTGACTTGAGCGTCGATTTTTGTGAT
GCTCGTCAGGGGGGCGGAGCCTATGGAAAAACGCCAGCAACGCGAGTCGGTCTCTTGGCTGTGTCTCAAA
ATCTCTGATGTTACATTGCACAAGATAAAAATATATCATCATGAACAATAAAACTGTCTGCTTACATAAA
CAGTAATACAAGGGGTGTTATGAGCCATATTCAGCGTGAAACGAGCTGTAGCCGTCCGCGTCTGAACAGC
AACATGGATGCGGATCTGTATGGCTATAAATGGGCGCGTGATAACGTGGGTCAGAGCGGCGCGACCATTT
ATCGTCTGTATGGCAAACCGGATGCGCCGGAACTGTTTCTGAAACATGGCAAAGGCAGCGTGGCGAACGA
TGTGACCGATGAAATGGTGCGTCTGAACTGGCTGACCGAATTTATGCCGCTGCCGACCATTAAACATTTT
ATTCGCACCCCGGATGATGCGTGGCTGCTGACCACCGCGATTCCGGGCAAAACCGCGTTTCAGGTGCTGG
AAGAATATCCGGATAGCGGCGAAAACATTGTGGATGCGCTGGCCGTGTTTCTGCGTCGTCTGCATAGCAT
TCCGGTGTGCAACTGCCCGTTTAACAGCGATCGTGTGTTTCGTCTGGCCCAGGCGCAGAGCCGTATGAAC
AACGGCCTGGTGGATGCGAGCGATTTTGATGATGAACGTAACGGCTGGCCGGTGGAACAGGTGTGGAAAG
AAATGCATAAACTGCTGCCGTTTAGCCCGGATAGCGTGGTGACCCACGGCGATTTTAGCCTGGATAACCT
GATTTTCGATGAAGGCAAACTGATTGGCTGCATTGATGTGGGCCGTGTGGGCATTGCGGATCGTTATCAG
GATCTGGCCATTCTGTGGAACTGCCTGGGCGAATTTAGCCCGAGCCTGCAAAAACGTCTGTTTCAGAAAT
ATGGCATTGATAATCCGGATATGAACAAACTGCAATTTCATCTGATGCTGGATGAATTTTTCTAATAATT
AATTGGACCGCGGTCCGCGCGTTGTCAACGTGAGACCAGAGTAGCCCGCCTAATGAGCGGGCTTTTTTTT
AATTCCCCTATTTGTTTATTTTTCTAAATACATTCAAATATGTATCCGCTCATGAGACAATAACCCTGAT
AAATGCTTCAATAATATTGAAAAAGGAAGAGTATGAGCATTCAGCATTTTCGTGTGGCGCTGATTCCGTT
TTTTGCGGCGTTTTGCCTGCCGGTGTTTGCGCATCCGGAAACCCTGGTGAAAGTGAAAGATGCGGAAGAT
CAACTGGGTGCGCGCGTGGGCTATATTGAACTGGATCTGAACAGCGGCAAAATTCTGGAATCTTTTCGTC
CGGAAGAACGTTTTCCGATGATGAGCACCTTTAAAGTGCTGCTGTGCGGTGCGGTTCTGAGCCGTGTGGA
TGCGGGCCAGGAACAACTGGGCCGTCGTATTCATTATAGCCAGAACGATCTGGTGGAATATAGCCCGGTG
ACCGAAAAACATCTGACCGATGGCATGACCGTGCGTGAACTGTGCAGCGCGGCGATTACCATGAGCGATA
ACACCGCGGCGAACCTGCTGCTGACGACCATTGGCGGTCCGAAAGAACTGACCGCGTTTCTGCATAACAT
GGGCGATCATGTGACCCGTCTGGATCGTTGGGAACCGGAACTGAACGAAGCGATTCCGAACGATGAACGT
GATACCACCATGCCGGCAGCAATGGCGACCACCCTGCGTAAACTGCTGACGGGTGAGCTGCTGACCCTGG
CAAGCCGCCAGCAACTGATTGATTGGATGGAAGCGGATAAAGTGGCGGGTCCGCTGCTGCGTAGCGCGCT
GCCGGCTGGCTGGTTTATTGCGGATAAAAGCGGTGCGGGCGAACGTGGCAGCCGTGGCATTATTGCGGCG
CTGGGCCCGGATGGTAAACCGAGCCGTATTGTGGTGATTTATACCACCGGCAGCCAGGCGACGATGGATG
AACGTAACCGTCAGATTGCGGAAATTGGCGCGAGCCTGATTAAACATTGGTAAACCGATACAATTAAAGG
CTCCTTTTGGAGCCTTTTTTTTTGGACGACCCTTGTCAGATCAAAGGATCTTC
Features (pLannotate 1.2.2; 5 found; start..end, strand, type, name):
      1..589     +  rep_origin     ori: high-copy-number ColE1/pMB1/pBR322/pUC origin of replication
    720..1532    +  CDS            aphA1: KKA1_ECOLX - Also known as nptI. Protein inferred from homology: Swiss-Prot protein existence level 3. Resistance to kanamycin and structurally-related aminoglycosides, including amikacin. From Escherichia coli.
   1621..1712    +  promoter       AmpR promoter: bla
   1713..2570    +  CDS            bla: BLAT_ECOLX - Experimental evidence at protein level: Swiss-Prot protein existence level 1. TEM-type are the most prevalent beta-lactamases in enterobacteria; they hydrolyze the beta-lactam bond in susceptible beta-lactam antibiotics, thus conferring resistance to penicillins and cephalosporins. TEM-3 and TEM-4 are capable of hydrolyzing cefotaxime and ceftazidime. TEM-5 is capable of hydrolyzing ceftazidime. TEM-6 is capable of hydrolyzing ceftazidime and aztreonam. TEM-8/CAZ-2, TEM- 16/CAZ-7 and TEM-24/CAZ-6 are markedly active against ceftazidime. IRT- 4 shows resistance to beta-lactamase in
   2577..2616    +  terminator     fd terminator: central terminator from bacteriophage fd (Otsuka and Kunisawa, 1982)
