[The description below was written by a language model from this plasmid's Addgene catalogue record and pLannotate feature annotations shown in this document.]
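Description:
pXTK007 is a small (about 2.6 kb) Golden Gate part plasmid from the XanthoMoClo modular cloning toolkit, which was developed for genetic engineering of bacteria in the genera Xanthobacter and Roseixanthobacter. It is built on the pXTK backbone and serves as a storage vector for a single standardised module, a Type 4 "marker" part named KanR-NeoR-neo, rather than as a finished expression construct. It is propagated in E. coli under ampicillin selection. This selection comes from a TEM-type beta-lactamase gene (bla) driven by its native AmpR promoter and followed by the bacteriophage fd central terminator. Replication relies on a ColE1/pMB1-family origin. The feature annotation calls this origin high-copy, whereas the catalogue entry lists the plasmid as low copy, and the record does not resolve this discrepancy.

The payload is a synthetic kanamycin/neomycin resistance marker. The annotation software matched its coding sequence to aphA1 (also called nptI), an aminoglycoside phosphotransferase that confers resistance to kanamycin and related aminoglycosides. The part name's "neo" label is more often associated with nptII, so the naming and the annotation differ slightly. No promoter or terminator was annotated for the marker, although unannotated sequence flanks the coding region and may hold regulatory elements. The Type IIS restriction sites and overhangs that define the Type 4 position are also not listed, and the cloning sites are recorded as unknown.

In a MoClo workflow, the part would be excised and joined in a defined order with other toolkit parts. This assembly would yield plasmids carrying kanamycin selection for use in the target hosts.
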