Addgene plasmid #229244: pXTK007 [Marker_KanR-NeoR-neo_PartType4]
Purpose: XanthoMoClo Golden Gate Part Plasmid for cloning, contains Marker_KanR-NeoR-neo_PartType4
Depositing lab: Michael Springer. Depositing organization: Harvard Medical School. Publication: XanthoMoClo horizontal line A Robust Modular Cloning Genetic Toolkit for the Genera Xanthobacter and Roseixanthobacter. Soltysiak MPM, Ory ALH, Lee AD, Christophersen CE, Jalihal AP, Springer M. ACS Synth Biol. 2025 Apr 18;14(4):1173-1190. doi: 10.1021/acssynbio.4c00806. Epub 2025 Mar 13. PubMed 40080684.
Backbone
  Vector backbone: pXTK
  Vector type: Bacterial Expression
Growth in bacteria
  Bacterial resistance: Ampicillin, 100 μg/mL
  Growth temperature: 37°C
  Growth strain: DH5alpha
  Copy number: Low Copy
Gene/Insert
  Gene/Insert name: KanR-NeoR-neo (alt name: Marker_KanR-NeoR-neo_PartType4)
  Species: Synthetic
  Cloning method: Restriction Enzyme; 5′ cloning site unknown (unknown if destroyed)
Terms and licenses: Academic/Nonprofit Terms; Industry Terms: Not Available to Industry
How to cite: pXTK007 [Marker_KanR-NeoR-neo_PartType4] was a gift from Michael Springer (Addgene plasmid # 229244 ; http://n2t.net/addgene:229244 ; RRID:Addgene_229244)
